>Addgene plasmid #55472 | mTFP1-C-Src-7 | addgene full sequence | sequence record 468018 | Addgene NGS Result
TAGTTATTAATAGTAATCAATTACGGGGTCATTAGTTCATAGCCCATATATGGAGTTCCGCGTTACATAA
CTTACGGTAAATGGCCCGCCTGGCTGACCGCCCAACGACCCCCGCCCATTGACGTCAATAATGACGTATG
TTCCCATAGTAACGCCAATAGGGACTTTCCATTGACGTCAATGGGTGGAGTATTTACGGTAAACTGCCCA
CTTGGCAGTACATCAAGTGTATCATATGCCAAGTACGCCCCCTATTGACGTCAATGACGGTAAATGGCCC
GCCTGGCATTATGCCCAGTACATGACCTTATGGGACTTTCCTACTTGGCAGTACATCTACGTATTAGTCA
TCGCTATTACCATGGTGATGCGGTTTTGGCAGTACATCAATGGGCGTGGATAGCGGTTTGACTCACGGGG
ATTTCCAAGTCTCCACCCCATTGACGTCAATGGGAGTTTGTTTTGGCACCAAAATCAACGGGACTTTCCA
AAATGTCGTAACAACTCCGCCCCATTGACGCAAATGGGCGGTAGGCGTGTACGGTGGGAGGTCTATATAA
GCAGAGCTGGTTTAGTGAACCGTCAGATCCGCTAGCGCTACCGGACTCAGATCTCGAGCTCAAGCTTCGA
ATTCATGGGGAGCAGCAAGAGCAAGCCCAAGGACCCCAGCCAGCGCCGGCGCAGCCTGGAGCCACCCGAC
AGCACCCACCACGGGGGATTCCCAGCCTCGCAGACCCCCAACAAGACAGCAGCCCCCGACACGCACCGCA
CCCCCAGCCGCTCCTTTGGGACCGTGGCCACCGAGCCCAAGCTCTTCGGGGGCTTCAACACTTCTGACAC
CGTCACGTCGCCGCAGCGTGCCGGGGCACTGGCTGGCGGCGTCACCACTTTCGTGGCTCTCTATGACTAC
GAGTCCCGGACTGAAACGGACTTGTCCTTCAAGAAAGGAGAACGCCTGCAGATTGTCAACAACACGGAAG
GTGACTGGTGGCTGGCTCATTCCCTCACTACAGGACAGACGGGCTACATCCCCAGTAACTATGTCGCGCC
CTCAGACTCCATCCAGGCTGAAGAGTGGTACTTTGGGAAGATCACTCGTCGGGAGTCCGAGCGGCTGCTG
CTCAACCCCGAAAACCCCCGGGGAACCTTCTTGGTCCGGGAGAGCGAGACGACAAAAGGTGCCTATTGCC
TCTCCGTTTCTGACTTTGACAACGCCAAGGGGCTCAATGTGAAGCACTACAAGATCCGCAAGCTGGACAG
CGGCGGCTTCTACATCACCTCACGCACACAGTTCAGCAGCCTGCAGCAGCTGGTGGCCTACTACTCCAAA
CATGCTGATGGCTTGTGCCACCGCCTGACCAACGTCTGCCCCACGTCCAAGCCCCAGACCCAGGGACTCG
CCAAGGACGCGTGGGAAATCCCCCGGGAGTCGCTGCGGCTGGAGGTGAAGCTGGGGCAGGGCTGCTTTGG
AGAGGTCTGGATGGGGACCTGGAACGGCACCACCAGAGTGGCCATAAAGACTCTGAAGCCCGGCACCATG
TCCCCGGAGGCCTTCCTGCAGGAAGCCCAAGTGATGAAGAAGCTCCGGCATGAGAAGCTGGTTCAGCTGT
ACGCAGTGGTGTCGGAAGAGCCCATCTACATCGTCACTGAGTACATGAGCAAGGGGAGCCTCCTGGATTT
CCTGAAGGGAGAGATGGGCAAGTACCTGCGGCTGCCACAGCTCGTCGATATGGCTGCTCAGATTGCATCC
GGCATGGCCTATGTGGAGAGGATGAACTACGTGCACCGAGACCTGCGGGCGGCCAACATCCTGGTGGGGG
AGAACCTGGTGTGCAAGGTGGCTGACTTTGGGCTGGCACGCCTCATCGAGGACAACGAGTACACAGCACG
GCAAGGTGCCAAGTTCCCCATCAAGTGGACAGCCCCCGAGGCAGCCCTCTATGGCCGGTTCACCATCAAG
TCGGATGTCTGGTCCTTCGGCATCCTGCTGACTGAGCTGACCACCAAGGGCCGGGTGCCATACCCAGGGA
TGGTCAACAGGGAGGTGCTGGACCAGGTGGAGAGGGGCTACCGCATGCCCTGCCCGCCCGAGTGCCCCGA
GTCGCTGCATGACCTCATGTGCCAGTGCTGGCGGAAGGACCCTGAGGAGCGGCCCACTTTTGAGTACCTG
CAGGCCTTCCTGGAGGACTACTTCACCTCGACAGAGCCCCAGTACCAGCCTGGAGAGAACCTACGGGATC
CACCGGTCGCCACCATGGTGAGCAAGGGCGAGGAGACCACAATGGGCGTAATCAAGCCCGACATGAAGAT
CAAGCTGAAGATGGAGGGCAACGTGAATGGCCACGCCTTCGTGATCGAGGGCGAGGGCGAGGGCAAGCCC
TACGACGGCACCAACACCATCAACCTGGAGGTGAAGGAGGGAGCCCCCCTGCCCTTCTCCTACGACATTC
TGACCACCGCGTTCGCCTACGGCAACAGGGCCTTCACCAAGTACCCCGACGACATCCCCAACTACTTCAA
GCAGTCCTTCCCCGAGGGCTACTCTTGGGAGCGCACCATGACCTTCGAGGACAAGGGCATCGTGAAGGTG
AAGTCCGACATCTCCATGGAGGAGGACTCCTTCATCTACGAGATACACCTCAAGGGCGAGAACTTCCCCC
CCAACGGCCCCGTGATGCAGAAGAAGACCACCGGCTGGGACGCCTCCACCGAGAGGATGTACGTGCGCGA
CGGCGTGCTGAAGGGCGACGTCAAGCACAAGCTGCTGCTGGAGGGCGGCGGCCACCACCGCGTTGACTTC
AAGACCATCTACAGGGCCAAGAAGGCGGTGAAGCTGCCCGACTATCACTTTGTGGACCACCGCATCGAGA
TCCTGAACCACGACAAGGACTACAACAAGGTGACCGTTTACGAGAGCGCCGTGGCCCGCAACTCCACCGA
CGGCATGGACGAGCTGTACAAGTAAGCGGCCGCGACTCTAGATCATAATCAGCCATACCACATTTGTAGA
GGTTTTACTTGCTTTAAAAAACCTCCCACACCTCCCCCTGAACCTGAAACATAAAATGAATGCAATTGTT
GTTGTTAACTTGTTTATTGCAGCTTATAATGGTTACAAATAAAGCAATAGCATCACAAATTTCACAAATA
AAGCATTTTTTTCACTGCATTCTAGTTGTGGTTTGTCCAAACTCATCAATGTATCTTAAGGCGTAAATTG
TAAGCGTTAATATTTTGTTAAAATTCGCGTTAAATTTTTGTTAAATCAGCTCATTTTTTAACCAATAGGC
CGAAATCGGCAAAATCCCTTATAAATCAAAAGAATAGACCGAGATAGGGT
[37 nt withheld, positions 3341-3377]
AAAGAACGTGGACTCCAACGTCAAAGG
[49 nt withheld, positions 3405-3453]
T
[91 nt withheld, positions 3455-3545]
G
[124 nt withheld, positions 3547-3670]
CAGGTGGCACTTTTCGGGGAAATGTGCGCGGAACCCCTATTTGTTTATTTTTCTAAATACATTCAAATAT
GTATCCGCTCATGAGACAATAACCCTGATAAATGCTTCAATAATATTGAAAAAGGAAGAGTCCTGAGGCG
GAAAGAACCAGCTGTGGAATGTGTGTCAGTTAGGGTGTGGAAAGTCCCCAGGCTCCCCAGCAGGCAGAAG
TATGCAAAGCATGCATCTCAATTAGTCAGCAACCAGGTGTGGAAAGTCCCCAGGCTCCCCAGCAGGCAGA
AGTATGCAAAGCATGCATCTCAATTAGTCAGCAACCATAGTCCCGCCCCTAACTCCGCCCATCCCGCCCC
TAACTCCGCCCAGTTCCGCCCATTCTCCGCCCCATGGCTGACTAATTTTTTTTATTTATGCAGAGGCCGA
GGCCGCCTCGGCCTCTGAGCTATTCCAGAAGTAGTGAGGAGGCTTTTTTGGAGGCCTAGGCTTTTGCAAA
GATCGATCAAGAGACAGGATGAGGATCGTTTCGCATGATTGAACAAGATGGATTGCACGCAGGTTCTCCG
GCCGCTTGGGTGGAGAGGCTATTCGGCTATGACTGGGCACAACAGACAATCGGCTGCTCTGATGCCGCCG
TGTTCCGGCTGTCAGCGCAGGGGCGCCCGGTTCTTTTTGTCAAGACCGACCTGTCCGGTGCCCTGAATGA
ACTGCAAGACGAGGCAGCGCGGCTATCGTGGCTGGCCACGACGGGCGTTCCTTGCGCAGCTGTGCTCGAC
GTTGTCACTGAAGCGGGAAGGGACTGGCTGCTATTGGGCGAAGTGCCGGGGCAGGATCTCCTGTCATCTC
ACCTTGCTCCTGCCGAGAAAGTATCCATCATGGCTGATGCAATGCGGCGGCTGCATACGCTTGATCCGGC
TACCTGCCCATTCGACCACCAAGCGAAACATCGCATCGAGCGAGCACGTACTCGGATGGAAGCCGGTCTT
GTCGATCAGGATGATCTGGACGAAGAGCATCAGGGGCTCGCGCCAGCCGAACTGTTCGCCAGGCTCAAGG
CGAGCATGCCCGACGGCGAGGATCTCGTCGTGACCCATGGCGATGCCTGCTTGCCGAATATCATGGTGGA
AAATGGCCGCTTTTCTGGATTCATCGACTGTGGCCGGCTGGGTGTGGCGGACCGCTATCAGGACATAGCG
TTGGCTACCCGTGATATTGCTGAAGAGCTTGGCGGCGAATGGGCTGACCGCTTCCTCGTGCTTTACGGTA
TCGCCGCTCCCGATTCGCAGCGCATCGCCTTCTATCGCCTTCTTGACGAGTTCTTCTGAGCGGGACTCTG
GGGTTCGAAATGACCGACCAAGCGACGCCCAACCTGCCATCACGAGATTTCGATTCCACCGCCGCCTTCT
ATGAAAGGTTGGGCTTCGGAATCGTTTTCCGGGACGCCGGCTGGATGATCCTCCAGCGCGGGGATCTCAT
GCTGGAGTTCTTCGCCCACCCTAGGGGGAGGCTAACTGAAACACGGAAGGAGACAATACCGGAAGGAACC
CGCGCTATGACGGCAATAAAAAGACAGAATAAAACGCACGGTGTTGGGTCGTTTGTTCATAAACGCGGGG
TTCGGTCCCAGGGCTGGCACTCTGTCGATACCCCACCGAGACCCCATTGGGGCCAATACGCCCGCGTTTC
TTCCTTTTCCCCACCCCACCCCCCAAGTTCGGGTGAAGGCCCAGGGCTCGCAGCCAACGTCGGGGCGGCA
GGCCCTGCCATAGCCTCAGGTTACTCATATATACTTTAGATTGATTTAAAACTTCATTTTTAATTTAAAA
GGATCTAGGTGAAGATCCTTTTTGATAATCTCATGACCAAAATCCCTTAACGTGAGTTTTCGTTCCACTG
AGCGTCAGACCCCGTAGAAAAGATCAAAGGATCTTCTTGAGATCCTTTTTTTCTGCGCGTAATCTGCTGC
TTGCAAACAAAAAAACCACCGCTACCAGCGGTGGTTTGTTTGCCGGATCAAGAGCTACCAACTCTTTTTC
CGAAGGTAACTGGCTTCAGCAGAGCGCAGATACCAAATACTGTTCTTCTAGTGTAGCCGTAGTTAGGCCA
CCACTTCAAGAACTCTGTAGCACCGCCTACATACCTCGCTCTGCTAATCCTGTTACCAGTGGCTGCTGCC
AGTGGCGATAAGTCGTGTCTTACCGGGTTGGACTCAAGACGATAGTTACCGGATAAGGCGCAGCGGTCGG
GCTGAACGGGGGGTTCGTGCACACAGCCCAGCTTGGAGCGAACGACCTACACCGAACTGAGATACCTACA
GCGTGAGCTATGAGAAAGCGCCACGCTTCCCGAAGGGAGAAAGGCGGACAGGTATCCGGTAAGCGGCAGG
GTCGGAACAGGAGAGCGCACGAGGGAGCTTCCAGGGGGAAACGCCTGGTATCTTTATAGTCCTGTCGGGT
TTCGCCACCTCTGACTTGAGCGTCGATTTTTGTGATGCTCGTCAGGGGGGCGGAGCCTATGGAAAAACGC
CAGCAACGCGGCCTTTTTACGGTTCCTGGCCTTTTGCTGGCCTTTTGCTCACATGTTCTTTCCTGCGTTA
TCCCCTGATTCTGTGGATAACCGTATTACCGCCATGCAT
Features (pLannotate 1.2.2; 15 found; start..end, strand, type, name):
     61..364     +  enhancer       CMV enhancer: human cytomegalovirus immediate early enhancer
    365..568     +  promoter       CMV promoter: human cytomegalovirus (CMV) immediate early promoter
    591..634     +  misc_feature   MCS (fragment): multiple cloning site
    635..2233    +  CDS            SRC: SRC_CHICK - Experimental evidence at protein level: Swiss-Prot protein existence level 1. Non-receptor protein tyrosine kinase which is activated following engagement of many different classes of cellular receptors including immune response receptors, integrins and other adhesion receptors, receptor protein tyrosine kinases, G protein-coupled receptors as well as cytokine receptors. Participates in signaling pathways that control a diverse spectrum of biological activities including gene transcription, immune response, cell adhesion, cell cycle progression, apoptosis, migration, and transforma
   2255..2965    +  CDS            mTFP1: monomeric teal (cyan) fluorescent protein (Ai et al., 2006) mammalian codon-optimized
   2981..3064    +  CDS            large T antigen (fragment): large T antigen from SV40 (simian virus 40)
   3087..3208    +  polyA_signal   SV40 poly(A) signal: SV40 polyadenylation signal
   3242..3670    -  rep_origin     f1 ori (sequence partly withheld): f1 bacteriophage origin of replication; arrow indicates direction of (+) strand synthesis
   3697..3801    +  promoter       AmpR promoter: bla
   3803..4160    +  promoter       SV40 promoter: SV40 enhancer and early promoter
   4195..4989    +  CDS            NeoR/KanR: aminoglycoside phosphotransferase from Tn5; aph(3')-II (or nptII); confers resistance to neomycin, kanamycin, and G418 (Geneticin®)
   5010..5162    +  CDS            ble (fragment): BLE_KLEPN - Experimental evidence at protein level: Swiss-Prot protein existence level 1. Binding protein with a strong affinity to the bleomycin family of antibiotics. Binds to CL990; an antimitotic-antibiotic compound. From Klebsiella pneumoniae.
   5221..5268    +  polyA_signal   HSV TK poly(A) signal: herpes simplex virus thymidine kinase polyadenylation signal (Cole and Stacy, 1985)
   5359..5375    -  polyA_signal   bGH poly(A) signal (fragment): bovine growth hormone polyadenylation signal
   5597..6185    +  rep_origin     ori: high-copy-number ColE1/pMB1/pBR322/pUC origin of replication
