[The description below was written by a language model from this plasmid's Addgene catalogue record and pLannotate feature annotations shown in this document.]
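Description:
mTFP1-C-Src-7 is a mammalian expression plasmid of about 6.3 kb that produces chicken (Gallus gallus) c-Src fused at its C terminus to the monomeric teal fluorescent protein mTFP1. The backbone has the layout of an N1-type fluorescent protein fusion vector. The human cytomegalovirus immediate early enhancer and promoter drive transcription through a remnant of the multiple cloning site into the Src coding sequence. This is followed by a short linker region and the mammalian codon-optimised mTFP1 open reading frame, and the unit is terminated by the SV40 polyadenylation signal. The short "large T antigen" fragment annotated just before that signal is most likely part of the SV40-derived terminator region rather than a functional element. Placing the fluorescent protein downstream leaves the N terminus of Src free, which is the end of the kinase responsible for its membrane association.

The plasmid is maintained in E. coli at high copy through a ColE1/pUC-type origin, and an f1 origin is also present. A single Tn5 aminoglycoside phosphotransferase gene (NeoR/KanR) serves both hosts. A bacterial bla-type promoter drives it for kanamycin selection, and the SV40 enhancer/early promoter drives it for G418 selection of transfected mammalian cells, with the HSV TK polyadenylation signal downstream. The small ble and bGH poly(A) fragments called by the annotation software appear to be backbone remnants.

The record describes the fusion as a marker that localises to membranes and vesicles, with excitation at 462 nm and emission at 492 nm. It is suited to live- or fixed-cell fluorescence imaging of the distribution of this non-receptor tyrosine kinase, and it illustrates how mTFP1 behaves as a fusion tag.
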