Addgene plasmid #55472: mTFP1-C-Src-7
Purpose: Localization: Membrane/Vesicles, Excitation: 462, Emission: 492
Depositing lab: Michael Davidson. Publication: Hue-shifted monomeric variants of Clavularia cyan fluorescent protein: identification of the molecular determinants of color and applications in fluorescence imaging. Ai HW, Olenych SG, Wong P, Davidson MW, Campbell RE. BMC Biol. 2008 Mar 6;6:13. doi: 10.1186/1741-7007-6-13. PubMed 18325109.
Backbone
  Vector backbone: mTFP1
  Backbone size w/o insert (bp): 4750
  Vector type: Mammalian Expression
  Selectable markers: Neomycin (select with G418)
Growth in bacteria
  Bacterial resistance: Kanamycin, 50 μg/mL
  Growth temperature: 37°C
  Growth strain: DH5alpha
  Copy number: High Copy
Gene/Insert
  Gene/Insert name: C-Src (alt name: XM_001232484.1)
  Species: G. gallus (chicken)
  Promoter: CMV
  Tag / fusion protein: mTFP1 (C terminal on backbone)
  Cloning method: Unknown
  Sequencing primers: 5′ CMV-F; 3′ SV40pA-R
Terms and licenses: Academic/Nonprofit Terms; Industry Terms: Not Available to Industry
Depositor comments: . Excitation = 462; Emission = 492
How to cite: mTFP1-C-Src-7 was a gift from Michael Davidson (Addgene plasmid # 55472 ; http://n2t.net/addgene:55472 ; RRID:Addgene_55472)
