>Addgene plasmid #55472 | mTFP1-C-Src-7 | depositor partial sequence | sequence record 85878 | insert sequence
ACGTCAGATCCGCTAGCGCTACCGGACTCAGATCTCGAGCTCAAGCTTCGAATTCATGGGGAGCAGCAAG
AGCAAGCCCAAGGACCCCAGCCAGCGCCGGCGCAGCCTGGAGCCACCCGACAGCACCCACCACGGGGGAT
TCCCAGCCTCGCAGACCCCCAACAAGACAGCAGCCCCCGACACGCACCGCACCCCCAGCCGCTCCTTTGG
GACCGTGGCCACCGAGCCCAAGCTCTTCGGGGGCTTCAACACTTCTGACACCGTCACGTCGCCGCAGCGT
GCCGGGGCACTGGCTGGCGGCGTCACCACTTTCGTGGCTCTCTATGACTACGAGTCCCGGACTGAAACGG
ACTTGTCCTTCAAGAAAGGAGAACGCCTGCAGATTGTCAACAACACGGAAGGTGACTGGTGGCTGGCTCA
TTCCCTCACTACAGGACAGACGGGCTACATCCCCAGTAACTATGTCGCGCCCTCAGACTCCATCCAGGCT
GAAGAGTGGTACTTTGGGAAGATCACTCGTCGGGAGTCCGAGCGGCTGCTGCTCAACCCCGAAAACCCCC
GGGGAACCTTCTTGGTCCGGGAGAGCGAGACGACAAAAGGTGCCTATTGCCTCTCCGTTTCTGACTTTGA
CAACGCCAAGGGGCTCAATGTGAAGCACTACAAGATCCGCAAGCTGGACAGCGGCGGCTTCTACATCACC
TCACGCACACAGTTCAGCAGCCTGCAGCAGCTGGTGGCCTACTACTCCAAACATGCTGATGGCTTGTGCC
ACCGCCTGACCAACGTCTGCCCCACGTCCAAGCCCCAGACCCAGGGACTCGCCAAGGACGCGTGGGAAAT
CCCCCGGGAGTCGCTGCGGCTGGAGGTGAAGCTGGGGCAGGGCTGCTTTGGAGAGGTCTGGATGGGGACC
TGGAACGGCACCACCAGAGTGGCCATAAAGACTCTGAAGCCCGGCACCATGTCCCCGGAGGCCTTCCTGC
AGGAAGCCCAAGTGATGAAGAAGCTCCGGCATGAGAAGCTGGTTCAGCTGTACGCAGTGGTGTCGGAAGA
GCCCATCTACATCGTCACTGAGTACATGAGCAAGGGGAGCCTCCTGGATTTCCTGAAGGGAGAGATGGGC
AAGTACCTGCGGCTGCCACAGCTCGTCGATATGGCTGCTCAGATTGCATCCGGCATGGCCTATGTGGAGA
GGATGAACTACGTGCACCGAGACCTGCGGGCGGCCAACATCCTGGTGGGGGAGAACCTGGTGTGCAAGGT
GGCTGACTTTGGGCTGGCACGCCTCATCGAGGACAACGAGTACACAGCACGGCAAGGTGCCAAGTTCCCC
ATCAAGTGGACAGCCCCCGAGGCAGCCCTCTATGGCCGGTTCACCATCAAGTCGGATGTCTGGTCCTTCG
GCATCCTGCTGACTGAGCTGACCACCAAGGGCCGGGTGCCATACCCAGGGATGGTCAACAGGGAGGTGCT
GGACCAGGTGGAGAGGGGCTACCGCATGCCCTGCCCGCCCGAGTGCCCCGAGTCGCTGCATGACCTCATG
TGCCAGTGCTGGCGGAAGGACCCTGAGGAGCGGCCCACTTTTGAGTACCTGCAGGCCTTCCTGGAGGACT
ACTTCACCTCGACAGAGCCCCAGTACCAGCCTGGAGAGAACCTACGGGATCCACCGGTCGCCACCATGGT
GAGCAAGGGCGAGGAGACCACAATGGGCGTAATCAAGCCCGACATGAAGATCAAGCTGAAGATGGAGGGC
AACGTGAATGGCCACGCCTTCGTGATCGAGGGCGAGGGCGAGGGCAAGCCCTACGACGGCACCAACACCA
TCAACCTGGAGGTGAAGGAGGGAGCCCCCCTGCCCTTCTCCTACGACATTCTGACCACCGCGTTCGCCTA
CGGCAACAGGGCCTTCACCAAGTACCCCGACGACATCCCCAACTACTTCAAGCAGTCCTTCCCCGAGGGC
TACTCTTGGGAGCGCACCATGACCTTCGAGGACAAGGGCATCGTGAAGGTGAAGTCCGACATCTCCATGG
AGGAGGACTCCTTCATCTACGAGATACACCTCAAGGGCGAGAACTTCCCCCCCAACGGCCCCGTGATGCA
GAAGAAGACCACCGGCTGGGACGCCTCCACCGAGAGGATGTACGTGCGCGACGGCGTGCTGAAGGGCGAC
GTCAAGCACAAGCTGCTGCTGGAGGGCGGCGGCCACCACCGCGTTGACTTCAAGACCATCTACAGGGCCA
AGAAGGCGGTGAAGCTGCCCGACTATCACTTTGTGGACCACCGCATCGAGATCCTGAACCACGACAAGGA
CTACAACAAGGTGACCGTTTACGAGAGCGCCGTGGCCCGCAACTCCACCGACGGCATGGACGAGCTGTAC
AAGTAAGCGGCCGCGACTCTAGATCATAATCAGCCATACCACATT
